Addgene plasmid #140128: pHis8-4b-SaDAH
Purpose: Expresses SaDAH with N-terminal 8xHis-tag in BL21 E. coli
Depositing lab: Jing-Ke Weng. Depositing organization: Whitehead Institute for Biomedical Research. Publication: The chloroalkaloid (-)-acutumine is biosynthesized via a Fe(II)- and 2-oxoglutarate-dependent halogenase in Menispermaceae plants. Kim CY, Mitchell AJ, Glinkerman CM, Li FS, Pluskal T, Weng JK. Nat Commun. 2020 Apr 20;11(1):1867. doi: 10.1038/s41467-020-15777-w. PubMed 32313070.
Backbone
  Vector backbone: pHis8-4b
  Backbone size w/o insert (bp): 5276
  Total vector size (bp): 6332
  Vector type: Bacterial Expression
Growth in bacteria
  Bacterial resistance: Kanamycin, 50 μg/mL
  Growth temperature: 37°C
  Growth strain: DH5alpha
  Copy number: Unknown
Gene/Insert
  Gene/Insert name: Dechloroacutumine halogenase from Sinomenium acutum (alt name: SaDAH)
  Species: Sinomenium acutum
  Insert size (bp): 1056
  GenBank ID: MT040708
  Promoter: T7
  Tag / fusion protein: 8x-His, TEV protease site (ENLYFQ) (N terminal on insert)
  Cloning method: Gibson Cloning
  Sequencing primers: 5′ TAATACGACTCACTATAGGG; 3′ GCTAGTTATTGCTCAGCGG
Terms and licenses: Academic/Nonprofit Terms; Industry Terms: Not Available to Industry
Depositor comments: Expressed robustly in E.coli. Catalyzes chlorination of dechloroacutumine in vitro
How to cite: pHis8-4b-SaDAH was a gift from Jing-Ke Weng (Addgene plasmid # 140128 ; http://n2t.net/addgene:140128 ; RRID:Addgene_140128)
