[The description below was written by a language model from this plasmid's Addgene catalogue record and pLannotate feature annotations shown in this document.]
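Description:
pHis8-4b-SaDAH is a bacterial expression plasmid of about 6.3 kb, built on the pHis8-4b backbone. It is used to produce dechloroacutumine halogenase (SaDAH) from the plant Sinomenium acutum in BL21 E. coli. The annotated layout resembles a pET-type vector. It has a ColE1/pBR322-family origin with the bom mobility region and the rop gene, an f1 phage origin, and a kanamycin resistance gene (aph(3')-Ia) for selection. The short TcR, RSF ori, AmpR promoter and SET1 "fragment" hits are most likely backbone remnants or partial sequence matches rather than functional elements.

The 1,056 bp SaDAH coding sequence was inserted by Gibson cloning downstream of a T7 promoter, a lac operator and the T7 gene 10 ribosome binding site, and it is followed by a T7 terminator. A lacI gene with its own promoter supplies the repressor. Transcription therefore stays off until IPTG induction in a host that provides T7 RNA polymerase. The protein carries an N-terminal 8xHis tag, which the feature table reports as a partial 9xHis match. According to the catalogue entry, a TEV protease site follows the tag, so the protein can be purified by metal affinity and the tag then cleaved off.

The annotation software labels the open reading frame as a flavonol synthase from Citrus. This is probably a homology-based match, since flavonol synthases are Fe(II)/2-oxoglutarate-dependent enzymes like SaDAH, and it does not indicate a different insert. The depositor notes that the enzyme expresses robustly in E. coli and chlorinates dechloroacutumine in vitro. The construct is therefore suited to making recombinant halogenase for biochemical studies of acutumine alkaloid biosynthesis.
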