Features (pLannotate 1.2.2; 20 found; start..end, strand, type, name):
     50..183     +  rep_origin     RSF ori (fragment): Plasmids containing the RSF 1030 origin of replication can be propagated in E. coli cells that contain additional plasmids with compatible origins.
    188..327     -  misc_feature   bom: basis of mobility region from pBR322
    429..620     -  CDS            rop: Rop protein, which maintains plasmids at low copy number; rop
    637..1017    +  CDS            YPB1_ECOLX: Protein predicted: Swiss-Prot protein existence level 4. From Escherichia coli.
   1089..1380    -  CDS            TcR (fragment): tetracycline efflux protein; tet; confers resistance to tetracycline
   1395..1416    -  protein_bind   CAP binding site: CAP binding activates transcription in the presence of cAMP. E. coli catabolite activator protein
   1429..2511    -  CDS            lacI: lac repressor; lacI; The lac repressor binds to the lac operator to inhibit transcription in E. coli. This inhibition can be relieved by adding lactose or isopropyl-β-D-thiogalactopyranoside (IPTG).
   2512..2589    -  promoter       lacI promoter: lacI
   2597..2876    -  CDS            TcR (fragment): tetracycline efflux protein; tet; confers resistance to tetracycline
   2898..2916    +  promoter       T7 promoter: promoter for bacteriophage T7 RNA polymerase
   2917..2941    +  protein_bind   lac operator: The lac repressor binds to the lac operator to inhibit transcription in E. coli. This inhibition can be relieved by adding lactose or isopropyl-β-D-thiogalactopyranoside (IPTG). lac repressor encoded by lacI
   2956..2978    +  RBS            RBS: efficient ribosome binding site from bacteriophage T7 gene 10 (Olins and Rangwala, 1989)
   2991..3014    +  CDS            9xHis (fragment): 9xHis affinity tag
   3048..4055    +  CDS            FLS: FLS_CITUN - Experimental evidence at protein level: Swiss-Prot protein existence level 1. Catalyzes the formation of flavonols from dihydroflavonols. It can act on dihydrokaempferol to produce kaempferol, on dihydroquercetin to produce quercitin and on dihydromyricetin to produce myricetin (By similarity). From Citrus unshiu (Satsuma mandarin) (Citrus nobilis var. unshiu).
   4117..4166    +  CDS            SET1 (fragment): solubility-enhancement tag derived from T7 phage gene 10B
   4174..4221    +  terminator     T7 terminator: transcription terminator for bacteriophage T7 RNA polymerase
   4258..4686    +  rep_origin     f1 ori (sequence partly withheld): f1 bacteriophage origin of replication; arrow indicates direction of (+) strand synthesis
   4739..4796    +  promoter       AmpR promoter (fragment): bla
   4805..5620    -  CDS            KanR: aminoglycoside phosphotransferase; aph(3')-Ia; confers resistance to kanamycin in bacteria or G418 (Geneticin®) in eukaryotes
   5742..2       +  rep_origin     ori (across the origin): high-copy-number ColE1/pMB1/pBR322/pUC origin of replication
>Addgene plasmid #140128 | pHis8-4b-SaDAH | addgene full sequence | sequence record 291817 | Addgene NGS Result
AAAACGCCAGCAACGCGGCCTTTTTACGGTTCCTGGCCTTTTGCTGGCCTTTTGCTCACATGTTCTTTCC
TGCGTTATCCCCTGATTCTGTGGATAACCGTATTACCGCCTTTGAGTGAGCTGATACCGCTCGCCGCAGC
CGAACGACCGAGCGCAGCGAGTCAGTGAGCGAGGAAGCGGAAGAGCGCCTGATGCGGTATTTTCTCCTTA
CGCATCTGTGCGGTATTTCACACCGCAATGGTGCACTCTCAGTACAATCTGCTCTGATGCCGCATAGTTA
AGCCAGTATACACTCCGCTATCGCTACGTGACTGGGTCATGGCTGCGCCCCGACACCCGCCAACACCCGC
TGACGCGCCCTGACGGGCTTGTCTGCTCCCGGCATCCGCTTACAGACAAGCTGTGACCGTCTCCGGGAGC
TGCATGTGTCAGAGGTTTTCACCGTCATCACCGAAACGCGCGAGGCAGCTGCGGTAAAGCTCATCAGCGT
GGTCGTGAAGCGATTCACAGATGTCTGCCTGTTCATCCGCGTCCAGCTCGTTGAGTTTCTCCAGAAGCGT
TAATGTCTGGCTTCTGATAAAGCGGGCCATGTTAAGGGCGGTTTTTTCCTGTTTGGTCACTGATGCCTCC
GTGTAAGGGGGATTTCTGTTCATGGGGGTAATGATACCGATGAAACGAGAGAGGATGCTCACGATACGGG
TTACTGATGATGAACATGCCCGGTTACTGGAACGTTGTGAGGGTAAACAACTGGCGGTATGGATGCGGCG
GGACCAGAGAAAAATCACTCAGGGTCAATGCCAGCGCTTCGTTAATACAGATGTAGGTGTTCCACAGGGT
AGCCAGCAGCATCCTGCGATGCAGATCCGGAACATAATGGTGCAGGGCGCTGACTTCCGCGTTTCCAGAC
TTTACGAAACACGGAAACCGAAGACCATTCATGTTGTTGCTCAGGTCGCAGACGTTTTGCAGCAGCAGTC
GCTTCACGTTCGCTCGCGTATCGGTGATTCATTCTGCTAACCAGTAAGGCAACCCCGCCAGCCTAGCCGG
GTCCTCAACGACAGGAGCACGATCATGCGCACCCGTGGGGCCGCCATGCCGGCGATAATGGCCTGCTTCT
CGCCGAAACGTTTGGTGGCGGGACCAGTGACGAAGGCTTGAGCGAGGGCGTGCAAGATTCCGAATACCGC
AAGCGACAGGCCGATCATCGTCGCGCTCCAGCGAAAGCGGTCCTCGCCGAAAATGACCCAGAGCGCTGCC
GGCACCTGTCCTACGAGTTGCATGATAAAGAAGACAGTCATAAGTGCGGCGACGATAGTCATGCCCCGCG
CCCACCGGAAGGAGCTGACTGGGTTGAAGGCTCTCAAGGGCATCGGTCGAGATCCCGGTGCCTAATGAGT
GAGCTAACTTACATTAATTGCGTTGCGCTCACTGCCCGCTTTCCAGTCGGGAAACCTGTCGTGCCAGCTG
CATTAATGAATCGGCCAACGCGCGGGGAGAGGCGGTTTGCGTATTGGGCGCCAGGGTGGTTTTTCTTTTC
ACCAGTGAGACGGGCAACAGCTGATTGCCCTTCACCGCCTGGCCCTGAGAGAGTTGCAGCAAGCGGTCCA
CGCTGGTTTGCCCCAGCAGGCGAAAATCCTGTTTGATGGTGGTTAACGGCGGGATATAACATGAGCTGTC
TTCGGTATCGTCGTATCCCACTACCGAGATATCCGCACCAACGCGCAGCCCGGACTCGGTAATGGCGCGC
ATTGCGCCCAGCGCCATCTGATCGTTGGCAACCAGCATCGCAGTGGGAACGATGCCCTCATTCAGCATTT
GCATGGTTTGTTGAAAACCGGACATGGCACTCCAGTCGCCTTCCCGTTCCGCTATCGGCTGAATTTGATT
GCGAGTGAGATATTTATGCCAGCCAGCCAGACGCAGACGCGCCGAGACAGAACTTAATGGGCCCGCTAAC
AGCGCGATTTGCTGGTGACCCAATGCGACCAGATGCTCCACGCCCAGTCGCGTACCGTCTTCATGGGAGA
AAATAATACTGTTGATGGGTGTCTGGTCAGAGACATCAAGAAATAACGCCGGAACATTAGTGCAGGCAGC
TTCCACAGCAATGGCATCCTGGTCATCCAGCGGATAGTTAATGATCAGCCCACTGACGCGTTGCGCGAGA
AGATTGTGCACCGCCGCTTTACAGGCTTCGACGCCGCTTCGTTCTACCATCGACACCACCACGCTGGCAC
CCAGTTGATCGGCGCGAGATTTAATCGCCGCGACAATTTGCGACGGCGCGTGCAGGGCCAGACTGGAGGT
GGCAACGCCAATCAGCAACGACTGTTTGCCCGCCAGTTGTTGTGCCACGCGGTTGGGAATGTAATTCAGC
TCCGCCATCGCCGCTTCCACTTTTTCCCGCGTTTTCGCAGAAACGTGGCTGGCCTGGTTCACCACGCGGG
AAACGGTCTGATAAGAGACACCGGCATACTCTGCGACATCGTATAACGTTACTGGTTTCACATTCACCAC
CCTGAATTGACTCTCTTCCGGGCGCTATCATGCCATACCGCGAAAGGTTTTGCGCCATTCGATGGTGTCC
GGGATCTCGACGCTCTCCCTTATGCGACTCCTGCATTAGGAAGCAGCCCAGTAGTAGGTTGAGGCCGTTG
AGCACCGCCGCCGCAAGGAATGGTGCATGCAAGGAGATGGCGCCCAACAGTCCCCCGGCCACGGGGCCTG
CCACCATACCCACGCCGAAACAAGCGCTCATGAGCCCGAAGTGGCGAGCCCGATCTTCCCCATCGGTGAT
GTCGGCGATATAGGCGCCAGCAACCGCACCTGTGGCGCCGGTGATGCCGGCCACGATGCGTCCGGCGTAG
AGGATCGAGATCTCGATCCCGCGAAATTAATACGACTCACTATAGGGGAATTGTGAGCGGATAACAATTC
CCCTCTAGAAATAATTTTGTTTAACTTTAAGAAGGAGATATACCATGAAACACCACCACCACCACCACCA
CCACGGTGGTGAAAACTTGTACTTCCAGGCCCATGGCATGGAAGTCGAGAAGGTACTCCAACCAATCAGC
AAGCCAGGGGAATCGGGCTATGATCACTTCATGCCGGAGGACTTTATTCGTCCAGAAGACGAACAGCCAG
AATTAACAACCTTTAAGGGCCCAACCCCGGACATTCCGGTTATTGACTTGTCGGAACCGAACGAAGAAAA
GTTGGTTCGTGCCTTGGTATCAGCATCCGAGGAGTGGGGCATCTTTCAAGTTGTTAATCACGGGATTCCG
ACAGATGTTATTGACAAATTTATGCGGGTTGGGCGGGAGTTTTTCGAACTGCCGCAGGAGGAAAAGATGG
CATATGCGCGGCCACCAGGGGCGACCTCACTGGAGGGCTACGAGACCCGTTTCGAACGGGATTATGTGGG
CAAAAAGGCGTGGGCTGACCTCCTGTTTCACAACGTCTGGCCACCAAGCATTGTTAACTATTCCTTCTGG
CCGAAAAATCCTCCTTCATACCGCGAAGCCACAGAAGAATATGCTAAACATATTCCGATTGTCGCGGATA
AGCTTTTTAAAATCCTTAGTCTGGGTCTCGGCCTTGAGGGGAACACAATTAAAGAAGGTTTAGGGGGCGA
GAAGATGGAATTTCTTATGAAAATCAATTATTACCCTCCTTGTCCGCGCCCTGATTTGGCTCTTGGTGTA
GTCCCTCATACAGGCTATCCTGCAATGACAATTTTGATCCCTACAGATGTACCGGGCCTTCAAGTGTTCA
AGGATGACCTGTGGTATGACGCCAAGTATATTCCATACGCCCTCGTGGTCAATATTGCTGATCAAATCGA
GATTCTTAGCAATGGTAAGTACAAGAGTGTACTCCACCGCGCGAAAGTCAATAAAGAGAAGGTTCGCATG
TCCTGGCCGATTTTTTGTACGCCTCCGGCAGATATGGTTATTGGCCCTATCCCTGAATTGATCAACGAAG
AGAACCCGGCTCGGTACAAGTACATTGAATACAAAGATTATGTCCAGTTGAAACTTAAAAATAAGTCTGC
AGCCTTCGAGGGCCCGAACGTAGCGAAAGTGACCTCAAAATAGCCATGGCGATCCGGCTGCTAACAAAGC
CCGAAAGGAAGCTGAGTTGGCTGCTGCCACCGCTGAGCAATAACTAGCATAACCCCTTGGGGCCTCTAAA
CGGGTCTTGAGGGGTTTTTTGCTGAAAGGAGGAACTATATCCGGATTGGCGAATGGG
[124 nt withheld, positions 4258-4381]
C
[91 nt withheld, positions 4383-4473]
A
[49 nt withheld, positions 4475-4523]
CCTTTGACGTTGGAGTCCACGTTCTTT
[37 nt withheld, positions 4551-4587]
ACCCTATCTCGGTCTATTCTTTTGATTTATAAGGGATTTTGCCGATTTCGGCCTATTGGTTAAAAAATGA
GCTGATTTAACAAAAATTTAACGCGAATTTTAACAAAATATTAACGCTTACAATTTAGGTGGCACTTTTC
GGGGAAATGTGCGCGGAACCCCTATTTGTTTATTTTTCTAAATACATTCAAATATGTATCCGCTCATGAA
TTAATTCTTAGAAAAACTCATCGAGCATCAAATGAAACTGCAATTTATTCATATCAGGATTATCAATACC
ATATTTTTGAAAAAGCCGTTTCTGTAATGAAGGAGAAAACTCACCGAGGCAGTTCCATAGGATGGCAAGA
TCCTGGTATCGGTCTGCGATTCCGACTCGTCCAACATCAATACAACCTATTAATTTCCCCTCGTCAAAAA
TAAGGTTATCAAGTGAGAAATCACCATGAGTGACGACTGAATCCGGTGAGAATGGCAAAAGTTTATGCAT
TTCTTTCCAGACTTGTTCAACAGGCCAGCCATTACGCTCGTCATCAAAATCACTCGCATCAACCAAACCG
TTATTCATTCGTGATTGCGCCTGAGCGAGACGAAATACGCGATCGCTGTTAAAAGGACAATTACAAACAG
GAATCGAATGCAACCGGCGCAGGAACACTGCCAGCGCATCAACAATATTTTCACCTGAATCAGGATATTC
TTCTAATACCTGGAATGCTGTTTTCCCGGGGATCGCAGTGGTGAGTAACCATGCATCATCAGGAGTACGG
ATAAAATGCTTGATGGTCGGAAGAGGCATAAATTCCGTCAGCCAGTTTAGTCTGACCATCTCATCTGTAA
CATCATTGGCAACGCTACCTTTGCCATGTTTCAGAAACAACTCTGGCGCATCGGGCTTCCCATACAATCG
ATAGATTGTCGCACCTGATTGCCCGACATTATCGCGAGCCCATTTATACCCATATAAATCAGCATCCATG
TTGGAATTTAATCGCGGCCTAGAGCAAGACGTTTCCCGTTGAATATGGCTCATAACACCCCTTGTATTAC
TGTTTATGTAAGCAGACAGTTTTATTGTTCATGACCAAAATCCCTTAACGTGAGTTTTCGTTCCACTGAG
CGTCAGACCCCGTAGAAAAGATCAAAGGATCTTCTTGAGATCCTTTTTTTCTGCGCGTAATCTGCTGCTT
GCAAACAAAAAAACCACCGCTACCAGCGGTGGTTTGTTTGCCGGATCAAGAGCTACCAACTCTTTTTCCG
AAGGTAACTGGCTTCAGCAGAGCGCAGATACCAAATACTGTCCTTCTAGTGTAGCCGTAGTTAGGCCACC
ACTTCAAGAACTCTGTAGCACCGCCTACATACCTCGCTCTGCTAATCCTGTTACCAGTGGCTGCTGCCAG
TGGCGATAAGTCGTGTCTTACCGGGTTGGACTCAAGACGATAGTTACCGGATAAGGCGCAGCGGTCGGGC
TGAACGGGGGGTTCGTGCACACAGCCCAGCTTGGAGCGAACGACCTACACCGAACTGAGATACCTACAGC
GTGAGCTATGAGAAAGCGCCACGCTTCCCGAAGGGAGAAAGGCGGACAGGTATCCGGTAAGCGGCAGGGT
CGGAACAGGAGAGCGCACGAGGGAGCTTCCAGGGGGAAACGCCTGGTATCTTTATAGTCCTGTCGGGTTT
CGCCACCTCTGACTTGAGCGTCGATTTTTGTGATGCTCGTCAGGGGGGCGGAGCCTATGGA
